>Addgene plasmid #111333 | puC19 preACT1(del6) short BP-3'SS | addgene full sequence | sequence record 218074 | Addgene NGS Result
CGTTGTAAAACGACGGCCAGTGAATTGTAATACGACTCACTATAGGGCGAATTGGAGCTCGCCCCTTTTA
GATTTTTCACGCTTACTGCTTTTTTCTTCCCAAGATCGAAAATTTACTGAATTAACAATGGATTCTGGTA
TGTTCTAGCGCTTGCACCATCCCATTTAACTGTAAGAAGAATTGCACGGTCCCAATTGCTCGAGAGATTT
CTCTTTTACCTTTTTTTACTATTTTTCACTCTCCCATAACCTCCTATATTGACTGATCTGTAATAACCAC
GATATTATTGGAATAAATAGGGGCTTGAAATTTGGAAAAAAAAAAAAACTGAAATATTTTCGTGATAAGT
GATAGTGATATTCTTCTTTTATTTGCTACTGTGTCTCATGTACTAACATCGATTATAGGTTGCTGCTTTG
GTTATTGATAACGGTTCTGGTATGTGTAAAGCCGGTTTTGCCGGTGACGACGCTCCTCGTGCTGTCTTCC
CATCTATCGTCGGTAGACCAAGACACCAAGGTATCATGGTCGGTATGGGTCAAAAAGACTCCTACGTTGG
TGATGAAGGGGATCCTCTAGAGTCGACCTGCAGCCCAAGCTTATCGATACCGTCGACCTCGTCGAGGGGG
GGCCCGGTACCAGCTTTTGTTCCCTTTAGTGAGGGTTAATTTCGAGCTTGGCGTAATCATGGTCATAGCT
GTTTCCTGTGTGAAATTGTTATCCGCTCACAATTCCACACAACATACGAGCCGGAAGCATAAAGTGTAAA
GCCTGGGGTGCCTAATGAGTGAGCTAACTCACATTAATTGCGTTGCGCTCACTGCCCGCTTTCCAGTCGG
GAAACCTGTCGTGCCAGCTGCATTAATGAATCGGCCAACGCGCGGGGAGAGGCGGTTTGCGTATTGGGCG
CTCTTCCGCTTCCTCGCTCACTGACTCGCTGCGCTCGGTCGTTCGGCTGCGGCGAGCGGTATCAGCTCAC
TCAAAGGCGGTAATACGGTTATCCACAGAATCAGGGGATAACGCAGGAAAGAACATGTGAGCAAAAGGCC
AGCAAAAGGCCAGGAACCGTAAAAAGGCCGCGTTGCTGGCGTTTTTCCATAGGCTCCGCCCCCCTGACGA
GCATCACAAAAATCGACGCTCAAGTCAGAGGTGGCGAAACCCGACAGGACTATAAAGATACCAGGCGTTT
CCCCCTGGAAGCTCCCTCGTGCGCTCTCCTGTTCCGACCCTGCCGCTTACCGGATACCTGTCCGCCTTTC
TCCCTTCGGGAAGCGTGGCGCTTTCTCATAGCTCACGCTGTAGGTATCTCAGTTCGGTGTAGGTCGTTCG
CTCCAAGCTGGGCTGTGTGCACGAACCCCCCGTTCAGCCCGACCGCTGCGCCTTATCCGGTAACTATCGT
CTTGAGTCCAACCCGGTAAGACACGACTTATCGCCACTGGCAGCAGCCACTGGTAACAGGATTAGCAGAG
CGAGGTATGTAGGCGGTGCTACAGAGTTCTTGAAGTGGTGGCCTAACTACGGCTACACTAGAAGAACAGT
ATTTGGTATCTGCGCTCTGCTGAAGCCAGTTACCTTCGGAAAAAGAGTTGGTAGCTCTTGATCCGGCAAA
CAAACCACCGCTGGTAGCGGTGGTTTTTTTGTTTGCAAGCAGCAGATTACGCGCAGAAAAAAAGGATCTC
AAGAAGATCCTTTGATCTTTTCTACGGGGTCTGACGCTCAGTGGAACGAAAACTCACGTTAAGGGATTTT
GGTCATGAGATTATCAAAAAGGATCTTCACCTAGATCCTTTTAAATTAAAAATGAAGTTTTAAATCAATC
TAAAGTATATATGAGTAAACTTGGTCTGACAGTTACCAATGCTTAATCAGTGAGGCACCTATCTCAGCGA
TCTGTCTATTTCGTTCATCCATAGTTGCCTGACTCCCCGTCGTGTAGATAACTACGATACGGGAGGGCTT
ACCATCTGGCCCCAGTGCTGCAATGATACCGCGAGACCCACGCTCACCGGCTCCAGATTTATCAGCAATA
AACCAGCCAGCCGGAAGGGCCGAGCGCAGAAGTGGTCCTGCAACTTTATCCGCCTCCATCCAGTCTATTA
ATTGTTGCCGGGAAGCTAGAGTAAGTAGTTCGCCAGTTAATAGTTTGCGCAACGTTGTTGCCATTGCTAC
AGGCATCGTGGTGTCACGCTCGTCGTTTGGTATGGCTTCATTCAGCTCCGGTTCCCAACGATCAAGGCGA
GTTACATGATCCCCCATGTTGTGCAAAAAAGCGGTTAGCTCCTTCGGTCCTCCGATCGTTGTCAGAAGTA
AGTTGGCCGCAGTGTTATCACTCATGGTTATGGCAGCACTGCATAATTCTCTTACTGTCATGCCATCCGT
AAGATGCTTTTCTGTGACTGGTGAGTACTCAACCAAGTCATTCTGAGAATAGTGTATGCGGCGACCGAGT
TGCTCTTGCCCGGCGTCAATACGGGATAATACCGCGCCACATAGCAGAACTTTAAAAGTGCTCATCATTG
GAAAACGTTCTTCGGGGCGAAAACTCTCAAGGATCTTACCGCTGTTGAGATCCAGTTCGATGTAACCCAC
TCGTGCACCCAACTGATCTTCAGCATCTTTTACTTTCACCAGCGTTTCTGGGTGAGCAAAAACAGGAAGG
CAAAATGCCGCAAAAAAGGGAATAAGGGCGACACGGAAATGTTGAATACTCATACTCTTCCTTTTTCAAT
ATTATTGAAGCATTTATCAGGGTTATTGTCTCATGAGCGGATACATATTTGAATGTATTTAGAAAAATAA
ACAAATAGGGGTTCCGCGCACATTTCCCCGAAAAGTGCCACCTAAATTGTAAGCGTTAATATTTTGTTAA
AATTCGCGTTAAATTTTTGTTAAATCAGCTCATTTTTTAACCAATAGGCCGAAATCGGCAAAATCCCTTA
TAAATCAAAAGAATAGACCGAGATAGGGT
[37 nt withheld, positions 2970-3006]
AAAGAACGTGGACTCCAACGTCAAAGG
[49 nt withheld, positions 3034-3082]
T
[91 nt withheld, positions 3084-3174]
G
[124 nt withheld, positions 3176-3299]
CCCATTCGCCATTCAGGCTGCGCAACTGTTGGGAAGGGCGATCGGTGCGGGCCTCTTCGCTATTACGCCA
GCTGGCGAAAGGGGGATGTGCTGCAAGGCGATTAAGTTGGGTAACGCCAGGGTTTTCCCAGTCACGA
Features (pLannotate 1.2.2; 13 found; start..end, strand, type, name):
     28..46      +  promoter       T7 promoter: promoter for bacteriophage T7 RNA polymerase
    409..567     +  CDS            ACT1 (fragment): ACT_SACBA - Experimental evidence at protein level: Swiss-Prot protein existence level 1. Actins are highly conserved proteins that are involved in various types of cell motility and are ubiquitously expressed in all eukaryotic cells. From Saccharomyces bayanus (Yeast) (Saccharomyces uvarum x Saccharomyces eubayanus).
    568..593     +  misc_feature   MCS (fragment): pUC18/19 multiple cloning site
    653..671     -  promoter       T3 promoter: promoter for bacteriophage T3 RNA polymerase
    716..732     -  protein_bind   lac operator: The lac repressor binds to the lac operator to inhibit transcription in E. coli. This inhibition can be relieved by adding lactose or isopropyl-β-D-thiogalactopyranoside (IPTG). lac repressor encoded by lacI
    740..770     -  promoter       lac promoter: promoter for the E. coli lac operon
    785..806     -  protein_bind   CAP binding site: CAP binding activates transcription in the presence of cAMP. E. coli catabolite activator protein
    819..911     -  CDS            lacI (fragment): lac repressor; lacI; The lac repressor binds to the lac operator to inhibit transcription in E. coli. This inhibition can be relieved by adding lactose or isopropyl-β-D-thiogalactopyranoside (IPTG).
   1094..1682    -  rep_origin     ori: high-copy-number ColE1/pMB1/pBR322/pUC origin of replication
   1853..2713    -  CDS            AmpR: β-lactamase; bla; confers resistance to ampicillin, carbenicillin, and related antibiotics
   2714..2818    -  promoter       AmpR promoter: bla
   2871..3299    -  rep_origin     f1 ori (sequence partly withheld): f1 bacteriophage origin of replication; arrow indicates direction of (+) strand synthesis
   3304..25      -  CDS            lacZα (fragment) (across the origin): LacZα fragment of β-galactosidase; lacZ fragment
