[The description below was written by a language model from this plasmid's Addgene catalogue record and pLannotate feature annotations shown in this document.]
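Description:
puC19 preACT1(del6) short BP-3'SS is a high-copy bacterial plasmid that serves as a template for in vitro transcription of a yeast pre-mRNA splicing substrate. The catalogue lists the backbone as pUC19. It carries the ColE1/pUC-type origin of replication and a β-lactamase gene under its own promoter for ampicillin selection in E. coli. The sequenced record (about 3.4 kb) also contains an f1 phage origin, a T3 promoter and T7 promoter flanking the insert, plus remnants of lacZα, the lac promoter/operator, a CAP site and a short lacI fragment. Several of these features are not typical of plain pUC19, so the actual backbone may differ somewhat from the stated one.

The insert derives from the Saccharomyces cerevisiae ACT1 (actin) gene and sits directly downstream of the T7 promoter, so that T7 RNA polymerase can produce a run-off ACT1 precursor transcript. Automated annotation recognises only a short actin coding fragment near the 3' end of the insert, matched to a closely related Saccharomyces actin entry. The unannotated stretch between the T7 promoter and this fragment presumably holds the upstream exon and intron sequence, although the feature table does not label it. The recorded mutation shortens the distance between the intron branch point and the 3' splice site.

According to the depositor, the transcript is intended for in vitro splicing reactions, and the associated work concerns the fidelity of pre-mRNA splicing. The depositor also cautions that the "del6" alteration implied by the name could not be confirmed, and advises users to check the sequence before relying on it.
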