Addgene plasmid #111333: puC19 preACT1(del6) short BP-3'SS
Purpose: T7 transcription
Depositing lab: Christine Guthrie. Depositing organization: University of California, San Francisco (UCSF). Publication: The Isy1p component of the NineTeen complex interacts with the ATPase Prp16p to regulate the fidelity of pre-mRNA splicing. Villa T, Guthrie C. Genes Dev. 2005 Aug 15;19(16):1894-904. doi: 10.1101/gad.1336305. PubMed 16103217.
Backbone
  Vector backbone: pUC19
  Vector type: Bacterial Expression
Growth in bacteria
  Bacterial resistance: Ampicillin, 100 μg/mL
  Growth temperature: 37°C
  Growth strain: DH5alpha
  Copy number: High Copy
Gene/Insert
  Gene/Insert name: ACT1
  Species: S. cerevisiae (budding yeast)
  Mutation: shorter branch to 3' splice site distance
Terms and licenses: Academic/Nonprofit Terms; Industry Terms: Not Available to Industry
Depositor comments: for use in in vitro splicing reactions Cannot confirm del6- Please look at sequence before using.
How to cite: puC19 preACT1(del6) short BP-3'SS was a gift from Christine Guthrie (Addgene plasmid # 111333 ; http://n2t.net/addgene:111333 ; RRID:Addgene_111333)
